Addgene plasmid #146300: pCIneo-lambdaN-HA-HsTNRC6A-N-term_F
Purpose: Mammalian Expression of HsTNRC6A-Nterm
Depositing lab: Elisa Izaurralde. Depositing organization: Max Planck Institute for Developmental Biology. Publication: The C-terminal domains of human TNRC6A, TNRC6B, and TNRC6C silence bound transcripts independently of Argonaute proteins. Lazzaretti D, Tournier I, Izaurralde E. RNA. 2009 Jun . 15(6):1059-66. 10.1261/rna.1606309 PubMed 19383768.
Backbone
  Vector backbone: pCI-neo
  Vector type: Mammalian Expression
Growth in bacteria
  Bacterial resistance: Ampicillin, 100 μg/mL
  Growth temperature: 37°C
  Growth strain: DH5alpha
  Copy number: High Copy
Gene/Insert
  Gene/Insert name: HsTNRC6A-Nterm
  Species: H. sapiens (human)
  Entrez Gene: TNRC6A (a.k.a. CAGH26, FAME6, GW1, GW182, TNRC6)
  Cloning method: Unknown
Terms and licenses: Academic/Nonprofit Terms; Industry Terms: Not Available to Industry
Depositor comments: sequence of isoform2 given by Uniprot: Q8NDV7-2 Plasmids from this collection were made available to the research community and donated after the lab closed. Please note that the sequence provided by the depositing laboratory may be theoretical/predicted or based on Sanger sequencing results. There may be discrepancies between sequencing results obtained by Addgene and the depositor sequence. If an Addgene verified sequence is not available, please contact before placing your order to request that our lab fully sequence the plasmid.
How to cite: pCIneo-lambdaN-HA-HsTNRC6A-N-term_F was a gift from Elisa Izaurralde (Addgene plasmid # 146300 ; http://n2t.net/addgene:146300 ; RRID:Addgene_146300)
