[The description below was written by a language model from this plasmid's Addgene catalogue record and pLannotate feature annotations shown in this document.]
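Description:
pCIneo-lambdaN-HA-HsTNRC6A-N-term_F is a mammalian expression plasmid of about 8.4 kb built on the pCI-neo backbone. It is propagated in E. coli from a high-copy ColE1/pUC-type origin under ampicillin selection (β-lactamase driven by its own promoter), and it also carries an f1 origin for single-stranded DNA production. For mammalian cells, an SV40 enhancer/early promoter drives a neomycin phosphotransferase gene followed by a synthetic poly(A) signal, which allows selection of stable transfectants with G418-type drugs.

The expression cassette uses the human CMV immediate-early enhancer and promoter followed by the chimeric β-globin/immunoglobulin intron, which generally improves expression of the spliced transcript, and it ends in an SV40 polyadenylation signal. A T7 promoter lies upstream of the coding region and a T3 promoter fragment lies downstream in the opposite orientation. The open reading frame begins with a short fragment of the bacteriophage lambda N protein, the peptide that binds boxB RNA hairpins. This is followed by an HA epitope (annotated as a fragment of a 3xHA tag) and then a roughly 2.8 kb N-terminal portion of human TNRC6A (GW182), which the depositor notes corresponds to isoform 2.

TNRC6A is a scaffold protein in miRNA-mediated silencing that associates with Argonaute proteins. The lambdaN fusion suggests use in tethering assays, where the protein is artificially recruited to a boxB-containing reporter mRNA to test its silencing activity independently of miRNA targeting, with the HA tag allowing detection. This fits the associated study on which TNRC6 domains silence bound transcripts. The record does not state the exact residue boundaries of the fragment or the cloning method, and the sequence is depositor-supplied and may be theoretical.
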