Features (pLannotate 1.2.2; 21 found; start..end, strand, type, name):
    140..517     +  enhancer       CMV enhancer: human cytomegalovirus immediate early enhancer
    518..729     +  promoter       CMV promoter: human cytomegalovirus (CMV) immediate early promoter
    890..1022    +  intron         chimeric intron: chimera between introns from human β-globin and immunoglobulin heavy chain genes
   1067..1085    +  promoter       T7 promoter: promoter for bacteriophage T7 RNA polymerase
   1095..1169    +  CDS            N (fragment): REGN_LAMBD - Experimental evidence at protein level: Swiss-Prot protein existence level 1. Plays a role as a transcriptional antitermination factor that allows the virus to initiate its lytic phase. Activates expression of the delayed viral early genes by modifying host RNA polymerase (RNAP) into a form that is resistant to termination signals. This antitermination function requires the host NusA protein which serves to stabilize the interaction between antitermination protein N and host RNA polymerase. From Escherichia phage lambda (Bacteriophage lambda).
   1197..1224    +  CDS            3xHA (fragment): three tandem HA epitope tags
   1275..4070    +  CDS            TNRC6A (fragment): TNR6A_HUMAN - Also known as CAGH26, KIAA1460, TNRC6. Experimental evidence at protein level: Swiss-Prot protein existence level 1. Plays a role in RNA-mediated gene silencing by both micro- RNAs (miRNAs) and short interfering RNAs (siRNAs). Required for miRNA- dependent repression of translation and for siRNA-dependent endonucleolytic cleavage of complementary mRNAs by argonaute family proteins. As a scaffolding protein, associates with argonaute proteins bound to partially complementary mRNAs, and can simultaneously recruit CCR4-NOT and PAN deadenylase complexes. From Homo sapiens (Human).
   4081..4098    -  promoter       T3 promoter (fragment): promoter for bacteriophage T3 RNA polymerase
   4116..4237    -  polyA_signal   SV40 poly(A) signal: SV40 polyadenylation signal
   4260..4328    -  CDS            large T antigen (fragment): large T antigen from SV40 (simian virus 40)
   4352..4419    +  CDS            lacZα (fragment): LacZα fragment of β-galactosidase; lacZ fragment
   4423..4851    +  rep_origin     f1 ori (sequence partly withheld): f1 bacteriophage origin of replication; arrow indicates direction of (+) strand synthesis
   4879..4930    -  misc_feature   bom (fragment): basis of mobility region from pBR322
   4995..5352    +  promoter       SV40 promoter: SV40 enhancer and early promoter
   5403..6194    +  CDS            neo: KKA2_KLEPN - Also known as kan, nptII. Experimental evidence at protein level: Swiss-Prot protein existence level 1. Resistance to kanamycin, neomycin, paromomycin, ribostamycin, butirosin and gentamicin B. From Klebsiella pneumoniae.
   6261..6309    +  polyA_signal   poly(A) signal: synthetic polyadenylation signal
   6329..6383    -  misc_feature   bom (fragment): basis of mobility region from pBR322
   6485..6520    -  CDS            rop (fragment): Rop protein, which maintains plasmids at low copy number; rop
   6615..6719    +  promoter       AmpR promoter: bla
   6720..7580    +  CDS            AmpR: β-lactamase; bla; confers resistance to ampicillin, carbenicillin, and related antibiotics
   7751..8339    +  rep_origin     ori: high-copy-number ColE1/pMB1/pBR322/pUC origin of replication
>Addgene plasmid #146300 | pCIneo-lambdaN-HA-HsTNRC6A-N-term_F | depositor full sequence | sequence record 288745 | Full Sequence
TCAATATTGGCCATTAGCCATATTATTCATTGGTTATATAGCATAAATCAATATTGGCTATTGGCCATTG
CATACGTTGTATCTATATCATAATATGTACATTTATATTGGCTCATGTCCAATATGACCGCCATGTTGGC
ATTGATTATTGACTAGTTATTAATAGTAATCAATTACGGGGTCATTAGTTCATAGCCCATATATGGAGTT
CCGCGTTACATAACTTACGGTAAATGGCCCGCCTGGCTGACCGCCCAACGACCCCCGCCCATTGACGTCA
ATAATGACGTATGTTCCCATAGTAACGCCAATAGGGACTTTCCATTGACGTCAATGGGTGGAGTATTTAC
GGTAAACTGCCCACTTGGCAGTACATCAAGTGTATCATATGCCAAGTCCGCCCCCTATTGACGTCAATGA
CGGTAAATGGCCCGCCTGGCATTATGCCCAGTACATGACCTTACGGGACTTTCCTACTTGGCAGTACATC
TACGTATTAGTCATCGCTATTACCATGGTGATGCGGTTTTGGCAGTACACCAATGGGCGTGGATAGCGGT
TTGACTCACGGGGATTTCCAAGTCTCCACCCCATTGACGTCAATGGGAGTTTGTTTTGGCACCAAAATCA
ACGGGACTTTCCAAAATGTCGTAACAACTGCGATCGCCCGCCCCGTTGACGCAAATGGGCGGTAGGCGTG
TACGGTGGGAGGTCTATATAAGCAGAGCTCGTTTAGTGAACCGTCAGATCACTAGAAGCTTTATTGCGGT
AGTTTATCACAGTTAAATTGCTAACGCAGTCAGTGCTTCTGACACAACAGTCTCGAACTTAAGCTGCAGT
GACTCTCTTAAGGTAGCCTTGCAGAAGTTGGTCGTGAGGCACTGGGCAGGTAAGTATCAAGGTTACAAGA
CAGGTTTAAGGAGACCAATAGAAACTGGGCTTGTCGAGACAGAGAAGACTCTTGCGTTTCTGATAGGCAC
CTATTGGTCTTACTGACATCCACTTTGCCTTTCTCTCCACAGGTGTCCACTCCCAGTTCAATTACAGCTC
TTAAGGCTAGAGTACTTAATACGACTCACTATAGGCTAGCCACCATGGACGCACAAACACGACGACGTGA
GCGTCGCGCTGAGAAACAAGCTCAATGGAAAGCTGCAAACCCACCGCTCGAGGCTGCCCAAGCTTACACC
ATGGCCTACCCATATGATGTTCCAGATTACGCTTCACTCGACGCGGATCCCGTCGAATTCACGCGTGGTA
CCTCTAGAGTCGACATGGATGCTGATTCTGCCTCCAGTTCTGAATCAGAGAGAAACATCACTATCATGGC
TTCAGGGAACACAGGTGGTGAAAAAGATGGCCTTCGGAATAGCACTGGACTTGGTTCCCAAAACAAGTTT
GTAGTTGGTAGCAGCAGCAATAATGTGGGCCATGGAAGTAGTACTGGGCCATGGGGTTTTTCCCATGGAG
CCATAATAAGCACATGTCAGGTCTCTGTGGATGCTCCTGAAAGCAAATCTGAAAGTAGCAACAATAGAAT
GAATGCTTGGGGCACTGTAAGTTCTTCATCAAATGGAGGGTTAAATCCAAGCACTTTGAATTCAGCTAGC
AACCATGGTGCCTGGCCAGTATTAGAGAACAATGGACTTGCCCTAAAAGGGCCTGTAGGGAGTGGTAGTT
CTGGCATTAATATTCAGTGCAGTACTATAGGCCAGATGCCTAACAATCAGAGTATTAACTCTAAAGTGAG
TGGTGGTTCTACCCATGGTACCTGGGGAAGCCTTCAGGAAACTTGTGAATCTGAAGTAAGTGGTACACAG
AAGGTTTCATTCAGTGGTCAACCTCAAAATATTACCACTGAAATGACTGGACCAAATAACACTACTAACT
TTATGACCTCTAGTTTACCAAACTCCGGTTCAGTGCAGAATAATGAGCTGCCTAGTAGTAACACAGGGGC
CTGGCGTGTGAGCACAATGAATCATCCTCAGATGCAGGCTCCATCAGGTATGAATGGCACTTCCCTTTCT
CACCTTAGCAATGGAGAGTCAAAAAGTGGAGGCTCTTATGGTACTACATGGGGTGCCTATGGTTCTAATT
ACTCTGGAGACAAATGTTCAGGCCCTAATGGCCAAGCTAATGGTGACACTGTGAATGCAACTCTAATGCA
GCCTGGCGTAAATGGTCCTATGGGCACTAACTTTCAAGTTAACACAAACAAAGGAGGTGGTGTGTGGGAA
TCTGGTGCAGCAAACTCCCAGAGTACATCATGGGGAAGTGGAAATGGCGCAAATTCTGGAGGAAGTCGAA
GAGGATGGGGAACCCCTGCACAAAACACTGGCACTAATTTACCCAGCGTTGAGTGGAACAAACTGCCTAG
CAATCAGCATTCCAATGATAGTGCAAATGGCAATGGTAAGACGTTTACAAATGGATGGAAATCTACTGAG
GAAGAGGATCAGGGTTCTGCCACATCTCAGACAAATGAGCAAAGCAGTGTGTGGGCCAAAACAGGAGGTA
CAGTGGAGAGCGATGGTAGTACAGAAAGCACTGGACGCCTTGAGGAAAAAGGAACTGGGGAAAGTCAGAG
TAGAGACAGAAGAAAAATTGATCAGCACACATTACTCCAAAGCATTGTAAACAGAACTGACTTAGATCCA
CGTGTCCTGTCCAACTCTGGTTGGGGACAGACTCCTATTAAGCAGAATACTGCCTGGGATACAGAAACAT
CACCTAGAGGGGAACGAAAGACTGACAATGGGACAGAGGCCTGGGGAAGCTCTGCAACACAGACTTTTAA
CTCAGGGGCATGTATAGATAAGACTAGCCCTAATGGTAATGATACCTCATCTGTATCAGGGTGGGGCGAT
CCCAAACCTGCTCTGAGGTGGGGAGATTCCAAAGGCTCAAACTGCCAGGGGGGGTGGGAAGATGATTCTG
CTGCTACAGGAATGGTCAAGAGCAATCAGTGGGGGAATTGCAAAGAGGAGAAGGCTGCATGGAATGACTC
GCAAAAGAATAAACAGGGATGGGGTGATGGACAAAAATCAAGCCAAGGGTGGTCTGTTTCTGCCAGTGAT
AACTGGGGAGAAACTTCAAGGAATAACCATTGGGGTGAGGCCAATAAGAAATCCAGCTCAGGAGGTAGTG
ACAGTGACAGGTCCGTTTCCGGTTGGAACGAACTTGGTAAAACTAGTTCTTTCACTTGGGGAAACAACAT
AAATCCAAATAATTCATCAGGATGGGATGAATCTTCTAAACCTACTCCTTCCCAGGGATGGGGAGACCCT
CCAAAGTCTAATCAGTCTCTAGGTTGGGGAGATTCGTCAAAGCCAGTCAGCTCTCCAGACTGGAACAAGC
AACAAGACATTGTTGGATCTTGGGGAATCCCACCAGCTACAGGCAAACCTCCTGGTACAGGCTGGCTGGG
GGGACCTATACCAGCCCCAGCAAAAGAAGAAGAACCCACAGGCTGGGAGGAACCATCCCCAGAATCTATA
CGTCGCAAAATGGAGATTGATGATGGAACTTCAGCTTGGGGAGATCCAAGCAAATACAACTACAAAAATG
TGAACATGTGGAACAAAAACGTCCCAAATGGCAACAGCCGTTCAGACCAGCAAGCACAGGTACATCAGCT
GCTAACGCCTGCAAGTGCCATCTCAAACAAAGAGGCAAGCAGTGGCTCTGGCTGGGGTGAGCCCTGGGGG
GAGCCTTCTACTCCAGCCACAACTGTGGATAATGGTACTTCAGCATGGGGTAAGCCCATAGACAGTGGTC
CCAGCTGGGGGGAACCCATTGCTGCGGCATCCAGCACATCCACGTGGGGCTCCAGCTCTGTTGGTCCACA
AGCATTAAGCAAATCTGGGCCAAAATCTATGCAAGATGGCTGGTGTGGTGATGATATGCCATTGCCTGGA
AATCGCCCCACTGGCTGGGAAGAGGAAGAGGATGTGGAGATTGGAATGTGGAATAGTAATTCATCTCAAG
AGCTTAACTCATCTTTAAATTGGCCACCATATACAAAGAAAATGTCATCGAAGGGTCTGAGTGGCAAAAA
AAGGAGAAGGCGGCCGCTTCCCTTTAGTGAGGGTTAATGCTTCGAGCAGACATGATAAGATACATTGATG
AGTTTGGACAAACCACAACTAGAATGCAGTGAAAAAAATGCTTTATTTGTGAAATTTGTGATGCTATTGC
TTTATTTGTAACCATTATAAGCTGCAATAAACAAGTTAACAACAACAATTGCATTCATTTTATGTTTCAG
GTTCAGGGGGAGATGTGGGAGGTTTTTTAAAGCAAGTAAAACCTCTACAAATGTGGTAAAATCCGATAAG
GATCGATCCGGGCTGGCGTAATAGCGAAGAGGCCCGCACCGATCGCCCTTCCCAACAGTTGCGCAGCCTG
AATGGCGAATGG
[124 nt withheld, positions 4423-4546]
C
[91 nt withheld, positions 4548-4638]
A
[49 nt withheld, positions 4640-4688]
CCTTTGACGTTGGAGTCCACGTTCTTT
[37 nt withheld, positions 4716-4752]
ACCCTATCTCGGTCTATTCTTTTGATTTATAAGGGATTTTGCCGATTTCGGCCTATTGGTTAAAAAATGA
GCTGATTTAACAAAAATTTAACGCGAATTTTAACAAAATATTAACGCTTACAATTTCCTGATGCGGTATT
TTCTCCTTACGCATCTGTGCGGTATTTCACACCGCATACGCGGATCTGCGCAGCACCATGGCCTGAAATA
ACCTCTGAAAGAGGAACTTGGTTAGGTACCTTCTGAGGCGGAAAGAACCAGCTGTGGAATGTGTGTCAGT
TAGGGTGTGGAAAGTCCCCAGGCTCCCCAGCAGGCAGAAGTATGCAAAGCATGCATCTCAATTAGTCAGC
AACCAGGTGTGGAAAGTCCCCAGGCTCCCCAGCAGGCAGAAGTATGCAAAGCATGCATCTCAATTAGTCA
GCAACCATAGTCCCGCCCCTAACTCCGCCCATCCCGCCCCTAACTCCGCCCAGTTCCGCCCATTCTCCGC
CCCATGGCTGACTAATTTTTTTTATTTATGCAGAGGCCGAGGCCGCCTCGGCCTCTGAGCTATTCCAGAA
GTAGTGAGGAGGCTTTTTTGGAGGCCTAGGCTTTTGCAAAAAGCTTGATTCTTCTGACACAACAGTCTCG
AACTTAAGGCTAGAGCCACCATGATTGAACAAGATGGATTGCACGCAGGTTCTCCGGCCGCTTGGGTGGA
GAGGCTATTCGGCTATGACTGGGCACAACAGACAATCGGCTGCTCTGATGCCGCCGTGTTCCGGCTGTCA
GCGCAGGGGCGCCCGGTTCTTTTTGTCAAGACCGACCTGTCCGGTGCCCTGAATGAACTGCAGGACGAGG
CAGCGCGGCTATCGTGGCTGGCCACGACGGGCGTTCCTTGCGCAGCTGTGCTCGACGTTGTCACTGAAGC
GGGAAGGGACTGGCTGCTATTGGGCGAAGTGCCGGGGCAGGATCTCCTGTCATCTCACCTTGCTCCTGCC
GAGAAAGTATCCATCATGGCTGATGCAATGCGGCGGCTGCATACGCTTGATCCGGCTACCTGCCCATTCG
ACCACCAAGCGAAACATCGCATCGAGCGAGCACGTACTCGGATGGAAGCCGGTCTTGTCGATCAGGATGA
TCTGGACGAAGAGCATCAGGGGCTCGCGCCAGCCGAACTGTTCGCCAGGCTCAAGGCGCGCATGCCCGAC
GGCGAGGATCTCGTCGTGACCCATGGCGATGCCTGCTTGCCGAATATCATGGTGGAAAATGGCCGCTTTT
CTGGATTCATCGACTGTGGCCGGCTGGGTGTGGCGGACCGCTATCAGGACATAGCGTTGGCTACCCGTGA
TATTGCTGAAGAGCTTGGCGGCGAATGGGCTGACCGCTTCCTCGTGCTTTACGGTATCGCCGCTCCCGAT
TCGCAGCGCATCGCCTTCTATCGCCTTCTTGACGAGTTCTTCTGAGCGGGACTCTGGGGTTCGAAATGAC
CGACCAAGCGACGCCCAACCTGCCATCACGATGGCCGCAATAAAATATCTTTATTTTCATTACATCTGTG
TGTTGGTTTTTTGTGTGAATCGATAGCGATAAGGATCCGCGTATGGTGCACTCTCAGTACAATCTGCTCT
GATGCCGCATAGTTAAGCCAGCCCCGACACCCGCCAACACCCGCTGACGCGCCCTGACGGGCTTGTCTGC
TCCCGGCATCCGCTTACAGACAAGCTGTGACCGTCTCCGGGAGCTGCATGTGTCAGAGGTTTTCACCGTC
ATCACCGAAACGCGCGAGACGAAAGGGCCTCGTGATACGCCTATTTTTATAGGTTAATGTCATGATAATA
ATGGTTTCTTAGACGTCAGGTGGCACTTTTCGGGGAAATGTGCGCGGAACCCCTATTTGTTTATTTTTCT
AAATACATTCAAATATGTATCCGCTCATGAGACAATAACCCTGATAAATGCTTCAATAATATTGAAAAAG
GAAGAGTATGAGTATTCAACATTTCCGTGTCGCCCTTATTCCCTTTTTTGCGGCATTTTGCCTTCCTGTT
TTTGCTCACCCAGAAACGCTGGTGAAAGTAAAAGATGCTGAAGATCAGTTGGGTGCACGAGTGGGTTACA
TCGAACTGGATCTCAACAGCGGTAAGATCCTTGAGAGTTTTCGCCCCGAAGAACGTTTTCCAATGATGAG
CACTTTTAAAGTTCTGCTATGTGGCGCGGTATTATCCCGTATTGACGCCGGGCAAGAGCAACTCGGTCGC
CGCATACACTATTCTCAGAATGACTTGGTTGAGTACTCACCAGTCACAGAAAAGCATCTTACGGATGGCA
TGACAGTAAGAGAATTATGCAGTGCTGCCATAACCATGAGTGATAACACTGCGGCCAACTTACTTCTGAC
AACGATCGGAGGACCGAAGGAGCTAACCGCTTTTTTGCACAACATGGGGGATCATGTAACTCGCCTTGAT
CGTTGGGAACCGGAGCTGAATGAAGCCATACCAAACGACGAGCGTGACACCACGATGCCTGTAGCAATGG
CAACAACGTTGCGCAAACTATTAACTGGCGAACTACTTACTCTAGCTTCCCGGCAACAATTAATAGACTG
GATGGAGGCGGATAAAGTTGCAGGACCACTTCTGCGCTCGGCCCTTCCGGCTGGCTGGTTTATTGCTGAT
AAATCTGGAGCCGGTGAGCGTGGGTCTCGCGGTATCATTGCAGCACTGGGGCCAGATGGTAAGCCCTCCC
GTATCGTAGTTATCTACACGACGGGGAGTCAGGCAACTATGGATGAACGAAATAGACAGATCGCTGAGAT
AGGTGCCTCACTGATTAAGCATTGGTAACTGTCAGACCAAGTTTACTCATATATACTTTAGATTGATTTA
AAACTTCATTTTTAATTTAAAAGGATCTAGGTGAAGATCCTTTTTGATAATCTCATGACCAAAATCCCTT
AACGTGAGTTTTCGTTCCACTGAGCGTCAGACCCCGTAGAAAAGATCAAAGGATCTTCTTGAGATCCTTT
TTTTCTGCGCGTAATCTGCTGCTTGCAAACAAAAAAACCACCGCTACCAGCGGTGGTTTGTTTGCCGGAT
CAAGAGCTACCAACTCTTTTTCCGAAGGTAACTGGCTTCAGCAGAGCGCAGATACCAAATACTGTTCTTC
TAGTGTAGCCGTAGTTAGGCCACCACTTCAAGAACTCTGTAGCACCGCCTACATACCTCGCTCTGCTAAT
CCTGTTACCAGTGGCTGCTGCCAGTGGCGATAAGTCGTGTCTTACCGGGTTGGACTCAAGACGATAGTTA
CCGGATAAGGCGCAGCGGTCGGGCTGAACGGGGGGTTCGTGCACACAGCCCAGCTTGGAGCGAACGACCT
ACACCGAACTGAGATACCTACAGCGTGAGCTATGAGAAAGCGCCACGCTTCCCGAAGGGAGAAAGGCGGA
CAGGTATCCGGTAAGCGGCAGGGTCGGAACAGGAGAGCGCACGAGGGAGCTTCCAGGGGGAAACGCCTGG
TATCTTTATAGTCCTGTCGGGTTTCGCCACCTCTGACTTGAGCGTCGATTTTTGTGATGCTCGTCAGGGG
GGCGGAGCCTATGGAAAAACGCCAGCAACGCGGCCTTTTTACGGTTCCTGGCCTTTTGCTGGCCTTTTGC
TCACATGGCTCGACAGATCT
